Addgene plasmid #215427: RoL10X_pET29b
Purpose: Expression construct for RoL10X gene, codon optimized for expression in E. coli
Depositing lab: Gregg Beckham. Depositing organization: National Laboratory of the Rockies (NLR). Publication: Natural diversity screening, assay development, and characterization of nylon-6 enzymatic depolymerization. Bell EL, Rosetto G, Ingraham MA, Ramirez KJ, Lincoln C, Clarke RW, Gado JE, Lilly JL, Kucharzyk KH, Erickson E, Beckham GT. Nat Commun. 2024 Feb 9;15(1):1217. doi: 10.1038/s41467-024-45523-5. PubMed 38336849.
Backbone
  Vector backbone: pET29b
  Vector type: Bacterial Expression
Growth in bacteria
  Bacterial resistance: Kanamycin, 50 μg/mL
  Growth temperature: 37°C
  Growth strain: DH5alpha
  Copy number: High Copy
Gene/Insert
  Gene/Insert name: RoL10X (alt name: Lipase from Rhizopus oryzae)
  Species: Rhizopus oryzae
  Mutation: V209L/D262G/E190C/E238C/F173Y/V175F/G177C/Q197H/F216Y/S267L
  Cloning method: Gene Synthesis
Resource information
  A portion of this plasmid was derived from a plasmid made by: Gene from lipase described in Chow, J. Y. & Nguyen, G. K. T. Rational design of lipase ROL to increase its thermostability for production of structured tags. Int. J. Mol. Sci. 23, 9515 (2022).
Terms and licenses: Academic/Nonprofit Terms; Industry Terms: Not Available to Industry
How to cite: RoL10X_pET29b was a gift from Gregg Beckham (Addgene plasmid # 215427 ; http://n2t.net/addgene:215427 ; RRID:Addgene_215427)
