[The description below was written by a language model from this plasmid's Addgene catalogue record and pLannotate feature annotations shown in this document.]
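Description:
RoL10X_pET29b is a bacterial expression plasmid built on the pET29b backbone. It carries a synthetic gene, codon-optimized for E. coli, that encodes a ten-fold mutant of the Rhizopus oryzae lipase (V209L, D262G, E190C, E238C, F173Y, V175F, G177C, Q197H, F216Y and S267L). The record attributes the variant to earlier rational design work aimed at raising the thermostability of this lipase. The sequenced plasmid is 6,335 nt. It is maintained through a ColE1/pBR322-type origin, with the adjacent bom and rop elements typical of pET vectors, although the catalogue lists it as high copy. Selection is with kanamycin through the aph(3')-Ia KanR gene. An f1 origin is also present. The short tetracycline-resistance fragments and a predicted E. coli ORF appear to be non-functional backbone remnants.

The lipase coding sequence, about 1.1 kb, is annotated by homology to the closely related Rhizopus niveus lipase. It lies downstream of a T7 promoter, a lac operator and the strong T7 gene 10 ribosome binding site, and is followed by the T7 terminator. A plasmid-borne lacI gene under its own promoter supplies the repressor. Transcription is therefore held off until IPTG or lactose is added, in a host that provides T7 RNA polymerase. Directly after the lipase ORF is a 18-nt histidine stretch, corresponding to a C-terminal 6xHis tag that could be used for metal-affinity purification. The short "SET1" match beyond it is probably vector sequence rather than a functional solubility tag.

The construct was deposited in connection with a study that screened natural enzyme diversity for nylon-6 depolymerization, so it likely served to produce recombinant RoL10X for such activity assays.
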