Features (pLannotate 1.2.2; 19 found; start..end, strand, type, name):
      1..1098    +  CDS            LIP_RHINI (fragment): Experimental evidence at protein level: Swiss-Prot protein existence level 1. Hydrolyzes ester bonds of triglycerides as well as of their derived partial glycerides with a strong 1,3-positional specificity. From Rhizopus niveus.
   1105..1122    +  CDS            9xHis (fragment): 9xHis affinity tag
   1132..1181    +  CDS            SET1 (fragment): solubility-enhancement tag derived from T7 phage gene 10B
   1189..1236    +  terminator     T7 terminator: transcription terminator for bacteriophage T7 RNA polymerase
   1273..1701    +  rep_origin     f1 ori (sequence partly withheld): f1 bacteriophage origin of replication; arrow indicates direction of (+) strand synthesis
   1754..1811    +  promoter       AmpR promoter (fragment): bla
   1820..2635    -  CDS            KanR: aminoglycoside phosphotransferase; aph(3')-Ia; confers resistance to kanamycin in bacteria or G418 (Geneticin®) in eukaryotes
   2757..3345    +  rep_origin     ori: high-copy-number ColE1/pMB1/pBR322/pUC origin of replication
   3531..3670    -  misc_feature   bom: basis of mobility region from pBR322
   3772..3963    -  CDS            rop: Rop protein, which maintains plasmids at low copy number; rop
   3980..4360    +  CDS            YPB1_ECOLX: Protein predicted: Swiss-Prot protein existence level 4. From Escherichia coli.
   4432..4723    -  CDS            TcR (fragment): tetracycline efflux protein; tet; confers resistance to tetracycline
   4738..4759    -  protein_bind   CAP binding site: CAP binding activates transcription in the presence of cAMP. E. coli catabolite activator protein
   4772..5854    -  CDS            lacI: lac repressor; lacI; The lac repressor binds to the lac operator to inhibit transcription in E. coli. This inhibition can be relieved by adding lactose or isopropyl-β-D-thiogalactopyranoside (IPTG).
   5855..5932    -  promoter       lacI promoter: lacI
   5940..6219    -  CDS            TcR (fragment): tetracycline efflux protein; tet; confers resistance to tetracycline
   6245..6263    +  promoter       T7 promoter: promoter for bacteriophage T7 RNA polymerase
   6264..6288    +  protein_bind   lac operator: The lac repressor binds to the lac operator to inhibit transcription in E. coli. This inhibition can be relieved by adding lactose or isopropyl-β-D-thiogalactopyranoside (IPTG). lac repressor encoded by lacI
   6303..6325    +  RBS            RBS: efficient ribosome binding site from bacteriophage T7 gene 10 (Olins and Rangwala, 1989)
>Addgene plasmid #215427 | RoL10X_pET29b | addgene full sequence | sequence record 426036 | Addgene NGS Result
GTGCCGGTAAGTGGCAAGTCTGGCAGCAGCACAACGGCTGTAAGCGCAAGTGATAACTCGGCGTTACCCC
CGCTGATAAGCAGCAGATGCGCGCCGCCGTCAAATAAAGGTTCGAAGTCTGATCTTCAAGCAGAGCCGTA
TTATATGCAGAAAAATACTGAATGGTACGAATCTCACGGTGGTAACTTAACATCTATCGGGAAACGTGAC
GATAACTTAGTAGGTGGTATGACCCTGGATCTTCCGTCAGATGCCCCACCCATCAGTTTGAGTGGAAGCA
CGAATAGCGCCTCAGATGGCGGTAAGGTTGCTGCCGCCACCACGGCGCAGATACAAGAGTTTACAAAATA
CGCGGGCATCGCTGCCACCGCGTATTGCCGGTCAGTCGTTCCGGGCAACAAATGGGATTGTGTGCAGTGT
CAGAAGTGGGTGCCTGACGGGAAGATCATTACAACGTTCACGAGTCTGCTGTCGGATACTAACGGTTACG
TCTTGCGCTCGGATAAACAGAAGACCATTTATTTAGTCTTTAGAGGCACGAATAGCTTTCGTAGCGCCAT
AACGGACATTGTTTTTAATTTCAGCGACTATAAACCCGTCAAGGGTGCAAAAGTTCACGCAGGCTTCTTA
TCCTCTTATGAGCAAGTTGTTAATGACTATTTTCCGGTAATACAGGAACAGCTCACGGCGAACCCGACTT
ACAAGGTCATCGTAACGGGTCACTCTCTTGGGGGGGCACAGGCTCTGCTGGCTGGGATGGATCTGTATCA
GCGCGAGCCGCGCCTGTCGCCAAAAAATCTGAGCATTTACACTTTCGGATGCCCGCGCGTTGGAAATCCG
ACCTTTGCGTATTATGTATGTTCTACTGGTATACCATTCCATAGAACCGTGCACAAACGTGATATTGTGC
CTCATCTGCCACCTCAATCTTTTGGGTACCTGCACCCGGGCGTTGAATCGTGGATAAAGTCTGGCACGTC
AAATGTACAGATTTGCACGTCCTGTATAGAGACAAAAGATTGCTCCAATTCAATTGTTCCCTTTACCTCC
TTACTGGATCATCTGAGTTACTTTGGTATCAACGAAGGCCTGTGCCTCCTCGAGCACCACCACCACCACC
ACTGAGATCCGGCTGCTAACAAAGCCCGAAAGGAAGCTGAGTTGGCTGCTGCCACCGCTGAGCAATAACT
AGCATAACCCCTTGGGGCCTCTAAACGGGTCTTGAGGGGTTTTTTGCTGAAAGGAGGAACTATATCCGGA
TTGGCGAATGGG
[124 nt withheld, positions 1273-1396]
C
[91 nt withheld, positions 1398-1488]
A
[49 nt withheld, positions 1490-1538]
CCTTTGACGTTGGAGTCCACGTTCTTT
[37 nt withheld, positions 1566-1602]
ACCCTATCTCGGTCTATTCTTTTGATTTATAAGGGATTTTGCCGATTTCGGCCTATTGGTTAAAAAATGA
GCTGATTTAACAAAAATTTAACGCGAATTTTAACAAAATATTAACGCTTACAATTTAGGTGGCACTTTTC
GGGGAAATGTGCGCGGAACCCCTATTTGTTTATTTTTCTAAATACATTCAAATATGTATCCGCTCATGAA
TTAATTCTTAGAAAAACTCATCGAGCATCAAATGAAACTGCAATTTATTCATATCAGGATTATCAATACC
ATATTTTTGAAAAAGCCGTTTCTGTAATGAAGGAGAAAACTCACCGAGGCAGTTCCATAGGATGGCAAGA
TCCTGGTATCGGTCTGCGATTCCGACTCGTCCAACATCAATACAACCTATTAATTTCCCCTCGTCAAAAA
TAAGGTTATCAAGTGAGAAATCACCATGAGTGACGACTGAATCCGGTGAGAATGGCAAAAGTTTATGCAT
TTCTTTCCAGACTTGTTCAACAGGCCAGCCATTACGCTCGTCATCAAAATCACTCGCATCAACCAAACCG
TTATTCATTCGTGATTGCGCCTGAGCGAGACGAAATACGCGATCGCTGTTAAAAGGACAATTACAAACAG
GAATCGAATGCAACCGGCGCAGGAACACTGCCAGCGCATCAACAATATTTTCACCTGAATCAGGATATTC
TTCTAATACCTGGAATGCTGTTTTCCCGGGGATCGCAGTGGTGAGTAACCATGCATCATCAGGAGTACGG
ATAAAATGCTTGATGGTCGGAAGAGGCATAAATTCCGTCAGCCAGTTTAGTCTGACCATCTCATCTGTAA
CATCATTGGCAACGCTACCTTTGCCATGTTTCAGAAACAACTCTGGCGCATCGGGCTTCCCATACAATCG
ATAGATTGTCGCACCTGATTGCCCGACATTATCGCGAGCCCATTTATACCCATATAAATCAGCATCCATG
TTGGAATTTAATCGCGGCCTAGAGCAAGACGTTTCCCGTTGAATATGGCTCATAACACCCCTTGTATTAC
TGTTTATGTAAGCAGACAGTTTTATTGTTCATGACCAAAATCCCTTAACGTGAGTTTTCGTTCCACTGAG
CGTCAGACCCCGTAGAAAAGATCAAAGGATCTTCTTGAGATCCTTTTTTTCTGCGCGTAATCTGCTGCTT
GCAAACAAAAAAACCACCGCTACCAGCGGTGGTTTGTTTGCCGGATCAAGAGCTACCAACTCTTTTTCCG
AAGGTAACTGGCTTCAGCAGAGCGCAGATACCAAATACTGTCCTTCTAGTGTAGCCGTAGTTAGGCCACC
ACTTCAAGAACTCTGTAGCACCGCCTACATACCTCGCTCTGCTAATCCTGTTACCAGTGGCTGCTGCCAG
TGGCGATAAGTCGTGTCTTACCGGGTTGGACTCAAGACGATAGTTACCGGATAAGGCGCAGCGGTCGGGC
TGAACGGGGGGTTCGTGCACACAGCCCAGCTTGGAGCGAACGACCTACACCGAACTGAGATACCTACAGC
GTGAGCTATGAGAAAGCGCCACGCTTCCCGAAGGGAGAAAGGCGGACAGGTATCCGGTAAGCGGCAGGGT
CGGAACAGGAGAGCGCACGAGGGAGCTTCCAGGGGGAAACGCCTGGTATCTTTATAGTCCTGTCGGGTTT
CGCCACCTCTGACTTGAGCGTCGATTTTTGTGATGCTCGTCAGGGGGGCGGAGCCTATGGAAAAACGCCA
GCAACGCGGCCTTTTTACGGTTCCTGGCCTTTTGCTGGCCTTTTGCTCACATGTTCTTTCCTGCGTTATC
CCCTGATTCTGTGGATAACCGTATTACCGCCTTTGAGTGAGCTGATACCGCTCGCCGCAGCCGAACGACC
GAGCGCAGCGAGTCAGTGAGCGAGGAAGCGGAAGAGCGCCTGATGCGGTATTTTCTCCTTACGCATCTGT
GCGGTATTTCACACCGCAATGGTGCACTCTCAGTACAATCTGCTCTGATGCCGCATAGTTAAGCCAGTAT
ACACTCCGCTATCGCTACGTGACTGGGTCATGGCTGCGCCCCGACACCCGCCAACACCCGCTGACGCGCC
CTGACGGGCTTGTCTGCTCCCGGCATCCGCTTACAGACAAGCTGTGACCGTCTCCGGGAGCTGCATGTGT
CAGAGGTTTTCACCGTCATCACCGAAACGCGCGAGGCAGCTGCGGTAAAGCTCATCAGCGTGGTCGTGAA
GCGATTCACAGATGTCTGCCTGTTCATCCGCGTCCAGCTCGTTGAGTTTCTCCAGAAGCGTTAATGTCTG
GCTTCTGATAAAGCGGGCCATGTTAAGGGCGGTTTTTTCCTGTTTGGTCACTGATGCCTCCGTGTAAGGG
GGATTTCTGTTCATGGGGGTAATGATACCGATGAAACGAGAGAGGATGCTCACGATACGGGTTACTGATG
ATGAACATGCCCGGTTACTGGAACGTTGTGAGGGTAAACAACTGGCGGTATGGATGCGGCGGGACCAGAG
AAAAATCACTCAGGGTCAATGCCAGCGCTTCGTTAATACAGATGTAGGTGTTCCACAGGGTAGCCAGCAG
CATCCTGCGATGCAGATCCGGAACATAATGGTGCAGGGCGCTGACTTCCGCGTTTCCAGACTTTACGAAA
CACGGAAACCGAAGACCATTCATGTTGTTGCTCAGGTCGCAGACGTTTTGCAGCAGCAGTCGCTTCACGT
TCGCTCGCGTATCGGTGATTCATTCTGCTAACCAGTAAGGCAACCCCGCCAGCCTAGCCGGGTCCTCAAC
GACAGGAGCACGATCATGCGCACCCGTGGGGCCGCCATGCCGGCGATAATGGCCTGCTTCTCGCCGAAAC
GTTTGGTGGCGGGACCAGTGACGAAGGCTTGAGCGAGGGCGTGCAAGATTCCGAATACCGCAAGCGACAG
GCCGATCATCGTCGCGCTCCAGCGAAAGCGGTCCTCGCCGAAAATGACCCAGAGCGCTGCCGGCACCTGT
CCTACGAGTTGCATGATAAAGAAGACAGTCATAAGTGCGGCGACGATAGTCATGCCCCGCGCCCACCGGA
AGGAGCTGACTGGGTTGAAGGCTCTCAAGGGCATCGGTCGAGATCCCGGTGCCTAATGAGTGAGCTAACT
TACATTAATTGCGTTGCGCTCACTGCCCGCTTTCCAGTCGGGAAACCTGTCGTGCCAGCTGCATTAATGA
ATCGGCCAACGCGCGGGGAGAGGCGGTTTGCGTATTGGGCGCCAGGGTGGTTTTTCTTTTCACCAGTGAG
ACGGGCAACAGCTGATTGCCCTTCACCGCCTGGCCCTGAGAGAGTTGCAGCAAGCGGTCCACGCTGGTTT
GCCCCAGCAGGCGAAAATCCTGTTTGATGGTGGTTAACGGCGGGATATAACATGAGCTGTCTTCGGTATC
GTCGTATCCCACTACCGAGATGTCCGCACCAACGCGCAGCCCGGACTCGGTAATGGCGCGCATTGCGCCC
AGCGCCATCTGATCGTTGGCAACCAGCATCGCAGTGGGAACGATGCCCTCATTCAGCATTTGCATGGTTT
GTTGAAAACCGGACATGGCACTCCAGTCGCCTTCCCGTTCCGCTATCGGCTGAATTTGATTGCGAGTGAG
ATATTTATGCCAGCCAGCCAGACGCAGACGCGCCGAGACAGAACTTAATGGGCCCGCTAACAGCGCGATT
TGCTGGTGACCCAATGCGACCAGATGCTCCACGCCCAGTCGCGTACCGTCTTCATGGGAGAAAATAATAC
TGTTGATGGGTGTCTGGTCAGAGACATCAAGAAATAACGCCGGAACATTAGTGCAGGCAGCTTCCACAGC
AATGGCATCCTGGTCATCCAGCGGATAGTTAATGATCAGCCCACTGACGCGTTGCGCGAGAAGATTGTGC
ACCGCCGCTTTACAGGCTTCGACGCCGCTTCGTTCTACCATCGACACCACCACGCTGGCACCCAGTTGAT
CGGCGCGAGATTTAATCGCCGCGACAATTTGCGACGGCGCGTGCAGGGCCAGACTGGAGGTGGCAACGCC
AATCAGCAACGACTGTTTGCCCGCCAGTTGTTGTGCCACGCGGTTGGGAATGTAATTCAGCTCCGCCATC
GCCGCTTCCACTTTTTCCCGCGTTTTCGCAGAAACGTGGCTGGCCTGGTTCACCACGCGGGAAACGGTCT
GATAAGAGACACCGGCATACTCTGCGACATCGTATAACGTTACTGGTTTCACATTCACCACCCTGAATTG
ACTCTCTTCCGGGCGCTATCATGCCATACCGCGAAAGGTTTTGCGCCATTCGATGGTGTCCGGGATCTCG
ACGCTCTCCCTTATGCGACTCCTGCATTAGGAAGCAGCCCAGTAGTAGGTTGAGGCCGTTGAGCACCGCC
GCCGCAAGGAATGGTGCATGCAAGGAGATGGCGCCCAACAGTCCCCCGGCCACGGGGCCTGCCACCATAC
CCACGCCGAAACAAGCGCTCATGAGCCCGAAGTGGCGAGCCCGATCTTCCCCATCGGTGATGTCGGCGAT
ATAGGCGCCAGCAACCGCACCTGTGGCGCCGGTGATGCCGGCCACGATGCGTCCGGCGTAGAGGATCGAG
ATCGATCTCGATCCCGCGAAATTAATACGACTCACTATAGGGGAATTGTGAGCGGATAACAATTCCCCTC
TAGAAATAATTTTGTTTAACTTTAAGAAGGAGATATACATATG
